Addgene plasmid #132105: pDONR221_SLC39A14
Purpose: Gateway entry clone with codon-optimized ORF sequence for subcloning into custom expression vectors
Depositing lab: RESOLUTE Consortium & Giulio Superti-Furga. Depositing organization: CeMM Research Center for Molecular Medicine. Publication: Functional characterization of SLC39 family members ZIP5 and ZIP10 in overexpressing HEK293 cells reveals selective copper transport activity. Polesel M, Ingles-Prieto A, Christodoulaki E, Ferrada E, Doucerain C, Altermatt P, Knecht M, Kuhn M, Steck AL, Wilhelm M, Manolova V. Biometals. 2022 Dec 1. doi: 10.1007/s10534-022-00474-6. PubMed 36454509.
Backbone
  Vector backbone: pDONR221
  Backbone manufacturer: Thermo Fisher Scientific
  Backbone size w/o insert (bp): 2550
  Vector type: Mammalian Expression
Growth in bacteria
  Bacterial resistance: Kanamycin, 50 μg/mL
  Growth temperature: 37°C
  Growth strain: Stbl3
  Copy number: High Copy
Gene/Insert
  Gene/Insert name: SLC39A14 (alt name: KIAA0062, NET34, ZIP14)
  Species: H. sapiens (human)
  Insert size (bp): 1476
  Entrez Gene: SLC39A14 (a.k.a. HMNDYT2, LZT-Hs4, NET34, ZIP14, cig19)
  Cloning method: Gateway Cloning
  Sequencing primers: 5′ M13-fwd; 3′ M13-rev
Terms and licenses: Academic/Nonprofit Terms; Industry Terms
Depositor comments: For more information on the full Resolute plasmid collection, please see www.addgene.org/depositor-collections/re-solute/. Please provide your feedback on this plasmid to the RESOLUTE consortium by filling out their RESOLUTE repository feedback form: https://forms.office.com/Pages/ResponsePage.aspx?id=0e05yklzmkS7rjFGQL4N7z4feCLQvEJAmVcOCM_u885UN1JJRko0Ukg4TVQwNTZLOUxPQVJWT1NHUCQlQCN0PWcu
How to cite: pDONR221_SLC39A14 was a gift from RESOLUTE Consortium & Giulio Superti-Furga (Addgene plasmid # 132105 ; http://n2t.net/addgene:132105 ; RRID:Addgene_132105)
