[The description below was written by a language model from this plasmid's Addgene catalogue record and pLannotate feature annotations shown in this document.]
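Description:
pDONR221_SLC39A14 is a Gateway entry clone built on the pDONR221 backbone, carrying a codon-optimized open reading frame for human SLC39A14 (also known as ZIP14, KIAA0062 or NET34), a member of the SLC39/ZIP family of metal ion transporters. The sequenced plasmid is about 4.0 kb, with a 1,476 bp insert. It is maintained in E. coli through a high-copy ColE1/pUC-type origin and selected with kanamycin via an aminoglycoside phosphotransferase (KanR) gene. Although the catalogue lists the vector type as mammalian expression, the feature table shows no eukaryotic promoter or polyadenylation signal around the ORF, so the plasmid serves as a shuttle or donor clone rather than as an expression vector in its own right.

The SLC39A14 coding sequence sits between attL1 and attL2, the recombination sites produced when an attB-flanked fragment is recombined into a pDONR vector. These sites allow directional, in-frame transfer of the ORF into any attR-containing destination vector by an LR Clonase reaction, which is the stated purpose: subcloning into custom expression vectors. Upstream of the cassette, rrnB T1 and T2 terminators shield the insert from read-through transcription from the backbone. A T7 promoter lies downstream of attL2, oriented back toward the insert. Short lacI and lacZα fragments annotated nearby are backbone remnants with no evident function. M13 forward and reverse primer sites flank the cassette for sequence verification. The plasmid belongs to a large consortium collection of solute carrier ORF clones, and the associated publication concerns functional characterization of SLC39 family transporters overexpressed in HEK293 cells.
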