Features (pLannotate 1.2.2; 10 found; start..end, strand, type, name):
    121..213     +  CDS            lacI (fragment): lac repressor; lacI; The lac repressor binds to the lac operator to inhibit transcription in E. coli. This inhibition can be relieved by adding lactose or isopropyl-β-D-thiogalactopyranoside (IPTG).
    268..295     -  terminator     rrnB T2 terminator: transcription terminator T2 from the E. coli rrnB gene
    427..470     +  terminator     rrnB T1 terminator: Escherichia coli rrnB; transcription terminator T1 from the E. coli rrnB gene
    517..553     -  CDS            lacZα (fragment): LacZα fragment of β-galactosidase; lacZ fragment
    569..668     +  protein_bind   attL1: mutant version of attL; recombination site for the Gateway® LR reaction LR Clonase™
    674..2149    +  CDS            SLC39A14: S39AE_HUMAN - Also known as KIAA0062 From Homo sapiens (Human).
   2151..2250    -  protein_bind   attL2: mutant version of attL; recombination site for the Gateway® LR reaction LR Clonase™
   2268..2286    -  promoter       T7 promoter: promoter for bacteriophage T7 RNA polymerase
   2420..3229    +  CDS            KanR: aminoglycoside phosphotransferase; aph(3')-Ia; confers resistance to kanamycin in bacteria or G418 (Geneticin®) in eukaryotes
   3376..3964    +  rep_origin     ori: high-copy-number ColE1/pMB1/pBR322/pUC origin of replication
>Addgene plasmid #132105 | pDONR221_SLC39A14 | addgene full sequence | sequence record 265232 | Addgene NGS Result
CTTTCCTGCGTTATCCCCTGATTCTGTGGATAACCGTATTACCGCCTTTGAGTGAGCTGATACCGCTCGC
CGCAGCCGAACGACCGAGCGCAGCGAGTCAGTGAGCGAGGAAGCGGAAGAGCGCCCAATACGCAAACCGC
CTCTCCCCGCGCGTTGGCCGATTCATTAATGCAGCTGGCACGACAGGTTTCCCGACTGGAAAGCGGGCAG
TGAGCGCAACGCAATTAATACGCGTACCGCTAGCCAGGAAGAGTTTGTAGAAACGCAAAAAGGCCATCCG
TCAGGATGGCCTTCTGCTTAGTTTGATGCCTGGCAGTTTATGGCGGGCGTCCTGCCCGCCACCCTCCGGG
CCGTTGCTTCACAACGTTCAAATCCGCTCCCGGCGGATTTGTCCTACTCAGGAGAGCGTTCACCGACAAA
CAACAGATAAAACGAAAGGCCCAGTCTTCCGACTGAGCCTTTCGTTTTATTTGATGCCTGGCAGTTCCCT
ACTCTCGCGTTAACGCTAGCATGGATGTTTTCCCAGTCACGACGTTGTAAAACGACGGCCAGTCTTAAGC
TCGGGCCCCAAATAATGATTTTATTTTGACTGATAGTGACCTGTTCGTTGCAACACATTGATGAGCAATG
CTTTTTTATAATGCCAACTTTGTACAAAAAAGCAGGCTCCACCATGAAGCTGCTGCTGCTGCACCCTGCC
TTTCAGAGCTGTCTGCTGCTGACCCTGCTGGGACTGTGGAGGACCACACCAGAGGCACACGCAAGCTCCC
TGGGAGCACCAGCCATCAGCGCCGCCTCCTTCCTGCAGGACCTGATCCACAGATACGGCGAGGGCGATAG
CCTGACCCTGCAGCAGCTGAAGGCCCTGCTGAATCACCTGGACGTGGGAGTGGGAAGGGGAAACGTGACA
CAGCACGTGCAGGGCCACAGAAATCTGTCCACCTGCTTTTCTAGCGGCGATCTGTTTACAGCCCACAACT
TCTCTGAGCAGAGCAGGATCGGCTCCTCTGAGCTGCAGGAGTTCTGTCCAACCATCCTGCAGCAGCTGGA
CTCCAGGGCCTGCACATCTGAGAACCAGGAGAATGAGGAGAACGAGCAGACCGAGGAGGGCCGCCCATCT
GCCGTGGAAGTGTGGGGATACGGACTGCTGTGCGTGACAGTGATCTCCCTGTGCTCTCTGCTGGGAGCAT
CCGTGGTGCCCTTTATGAAGAAGACCTTCTACAAGCGCCTGCTGCTGTACTTCATCGCCCTGGCCATCGG
CACACTGTATTCCAACGCCCTGTTCCAGCTGATCCCCGAGGCCTTTGGCTTCAATCCTCTGGAGGACTAC
TACGTGAGCAAGAGCGCCGTGGTGTTTGGCGGCTTCTACCTGTTCTTTTTCACAGAGAAGATCCTGAAGA
TCCTGCTGAAGCAGAAGAACGAGCACCACCACGGCCACAGCCACTATGCCTCCGAGTCTCTGCCCTCCAA
GAAGGATCAGGAGGAGGGCGTGATGGAGAAGCTGCAGAATGGCGACCTGGATCACATGATCCCTCAGCAC
TGTAGCTCCGAGCTGGACGGCAAGGCCCCAATGGTGGATGAGAAAGTGATCGTGGGAAGCCTGTCCGTGC
AGGACCTGCAGGCCTCTCAGAGCGCCTGCTACTGGCTGAAGGGCGTGCGGTATTCCGATATCGGCACCCT
GGCCTGGATGATCACACTGTCTGACGGCCTGCACAACTTCATCGATGGCCTGGCCATCGGCGCCTCTTTT
ACCGTGAGCGTGTTCCAGGGCATCTCCACATCTGTGGCCATCCTGTGCGAGGAGTTTCCTCACGAGCTGG
GCGATTTCGTGATCCTGCTGAACGCCGGCATGTCTATCCAGCAGGCCCTGTTTTTCAATTTTCTGAGCGC
CTGCTGTTGCTACCTGGGACTGGCCTTCGGCATCCTGGCAGGCAGCCACTTTTCCGCCAATTGGATCTTC
GCCCTGGCCGGCGGCATGTTTCTGTATATCAGCCTGGCCGACATGTTCCCCGAGATGAACGAGGTGTGCC
AGGAGGATGAGCGGAAGGGCTCCATCCTGATCCCTTTTATCATCCAGAATCTGGGCCTGCTGACCGGCTT
CACAATCATGGTGGTGCTGACCATGTATAGCGGCCAGATCCAGATCGGCGACCCAGCTTTCTTGTACAAA
GTTGGCATTATAAGAAAGCATTGCTTATCAATTTGTTGCAACGAACAGGTCACTATCAGTCAAAATAAAA
TCATTATTTGCCATCCAGCTGATATCCCCTATAGTGAGTCGTATTACATGGTCATAGCTGTTTCCTGGCA
GCTCTGGCCCGTGTCTCAAAATCTCTGATGTTACATTGCACAAGATAAAAATATATCATCATGAACAATA
AAACTGTCTGCTTACATAAACAGTAATACAAGGGGTGTTATGAGCCATATTCAACGGGAAACGTCGAGGC
CGCGATTAAATTCCAACATGGATGCTGATTTATATGGGTATAAATGGGCTCGCGATAATGTCGGGCAATC
AGGTGCGACAATCTATCGCTTGTATGGGAAGCCCGATGCGCCAGAGTTGTTTCTGAAACATGGCAAAGGT
AGCGTTGCCAATGATGTTACAGATGAGATGGTCAGACTAAACTGGCTGACGGAATTTATGCCTCTTCCGA
CCATCAAGCATTTTATCCGTACTCCTGATGATGCATGGTTACTCACCACTGCGATCCCCGGAAAAACAGC
ATTCCAGGTATTAGAAGAATATCCTGATTCAGGTGAAAATATTGTTGATGCGCTGGCAGTGTTCCTGCGC
CGGTTGCATTCGATTCCTGTTTGTAATTGTCCTTTTAACAGCGATCGCGTATTTCGTCTCGCTCAGGCGC
AATCACGAATGAATAACGGTTTGGTTGATGCGAGTGATTTTGATGACGAGCGTAATGGCTGGCCTGTTGA
ACAAGTCTGGAAAGAAATGCATAAACTTTTGCCATTCTCACCGGATTCAGTCGTCACTCATGGTGATTTC
TCACTTGATAACCTTATTTTTGACGAGGGGAAATTAATAGGTTGTATTGATGTTGGACGAGTCGGAATCG
CAGACCGATACCAGGATCTTGCCATCCTATGGAACTGCCTCGGTGAGTTTTCTCCTTCATTACAGAAACG
GCTTTTTCAAAAATATGGTATTGATAATCCTGATATGAATAAATTGCAGTTTCATTTGATGCTCGATGAG
TTTTTCTAATCAGAATTGGTTAATTGGTTGTAACACTGGCAGAGCATTACGCTGACTTGACGGGACGGCG
CAAGCTCATGACCAAAATCCCTTAACGTGAGTTACGCGTCGTTCCACTGAGCGTCAGACCCCGTAGAAAA
GATCAAAGGATCTTCTTGAGATCCTTTTTTTCTGCGCGTAATCTGCTGCTTGCAAACAAAAAAACCACCG
CTACCAGCGGTGGTTTGTTTGCCGGATCAAGAGCTACCAACTCTTTTTCCGAAGGTAACTGGCTTCAGCA
GAGCGCAGATACCAAATACTGTTCTTCTAGTGTAGCCGTAGTTAGGCCACCACTTCAAGAACTCTGTAGC
ACCGCCTACATACCTCGCTCTGCTAATCCTGTTACCAGTGGCTGCTGCCAGTGGCGATAAGTCGTGTCTT
ACCGGGTTGGACTCAAGACGATAGTTACCGGATAAGGCGCAGCGGTCGGGCTGAACGGGGGGTTCGTGCA
CACAGCCCAGCTTGGAGCGAACGACCTACACCGAACTGAGATACCTACAGCGTGAGCTATGAGAAAGCGC
CACGCTTCCCGAAGGGAGAAAGGCGGACAGGTATCCGGTAAGCGGCAGGGTCGGAACAGGAGAGCGCACG
AGGGAGCTTCCAGGGGGAAACGCCTGGTATCTTTATAGTCCTGTCGGGTTTCGCCACCTCTGACTTGAGC
GTCGATTTTTGTGATGCTCGTCAGGGGGGCGGAGCCTATGGAAAAACGCCAGCAACGCGGCCTTTTTACG
GTTCCTGGCCTTTTGCTGGCCTTTTGCTCACATGTT
