>Addgene plasmid #132105 | pDONR221_SLC39A14 | depositor partial sequence | sequence record 253610 | Codon-optimized ORF of SLC39A14
ATGAAGCTGCTGCTGCTGCACCCTGCCTTTCAGAGCTGTCTGCTGCTGACCCTGCTGGGACTGTGGAGGA
CCACACCAGAGGCACACGCAAGCTCCCTGGGAGCACCAGCCATCAGCGCCGCCTCCTTCCTGCAGGACCT
GATCCACAGATACGGCGAGGGCGATAGCCTGACCCTGCAGCAGCTGAAGGCCCTGCTGAATCACCTGGAC
GTGGGAGTGGGAAGGGGAAACGTGACACAGCACGTGCAGGGCCACAGAAATCTGTCCACCTGCTTTTCTA
GCGGCGATCTGTTTACAGCCCACAACTTCTCTGAGCAGAGCAGGATCGGCTCCTCTGAGCTGCAGGAGTT
CTGTCCAACCATCCTGCAGCAGCTGGACTCCAGGGCCTGCACATCTGAGAACCAGGAGAATGAGGAGAAC
GAGCAGACCGAGGAGGGCCGCCCATCTGCCGTGGAAGTGTGGGGATACGGACTGCTGTGCGTGACAGTGA
TCTCCCTGTGCTCTCTGCTGGGAGCATCCGTGGTGCCCTTTATGAAGAAGACCTTCTACAAGCGCCTGCT
GCTGTACTTCATCGCCCTGGCCATCGGCACACTGTATTCCAACGCCCTGTTCCAGCTGATCCCCGAGGCC
TTTGGCTTCAATCCTCTGGAGGACTACTACGTGAGCAAGAGCGCCGTGGTGTTTGGCGGCTTCTACCTGT
TCTTTTTCACAGAGAAGATCCTGAAGATCCTGCTGAAGCAGAAGAACGAGCACCACCACGGCCACAGCCA
CTATGCCTCCGAGTCTCTGCCCTCCAAGAAGGATCAGGAGGAGGGCGTGATGGAGAAGCTGCAGAATGGC
GACCTGGATCACATGATCCCTCAGCACTGTAGCTCCGAGCTGGACGGCAAGGCCCCAATGGTGGATGAGA
AAGTGATCGTGGGAAGCCTGTCCGTGCAGGACCTGCAGGCCTCTCAGAGCGCCTGCTACTGGCTGAAGGG
CGTGCGGTATTCCGATATCGGCACCCTGGCCTGGATGATCACACTGTCTGACGGCCTGCACAACTTCATC
GATGGCCTGGCCATCGGCGCCTCTTTTACCGTGAGCGTGTTCCAGGGCATCTCCACATCTGTGGCCATCC
TGTGCGAGGAGTTTCCTCACGAGCTGGGCGATTTCGTGATCCTGCTGAACGCCGGCATGTCTATCCAGCA
GGCCCTGTTTTTCAATTTTCTGAGCGCCTGCTGTTGCTACCTGGGACTGGCCTTCGGCATCCTGGCAGGC
AGCCACTTTTCCGCCAATTGGATCTTCGCCCTGGCCGGCGGCATGTTTCTGTATATCAGCCTGGCCGACA
TGTTCCCCGAGATGAACGAGGTGTGCCAGGAGGATGAGCGGAAGGGCTCCATCCTGATCCCTTTTATCAT
CCAGAATCTGGGCCTGCTGACCGGCTTCACAATCATGGTGGTGCTGACCATGTATAGCGGCCAGATCCAG
ATCGGC
